Addgene plasmid #127004: pJUMP19-Ptac_P
Purpose: Basic Part P- Promoter (non-constitutive); Ptac; IPTG/lactose induced; controlled by LacI.
Depositing lab: Chris French. Depositing organization: University of Edinburgh. Publication: Joint universal modular plasmids (JUMP): a flexible vector platform for synthetic biology. Valenzuela-Ortega M, French C. Synth Biol (Oxf). 2021 Feb 2;6(1):ysab003. doi: 10.1093/synbio/ysab003. eCollection 2021. PubMed 33623824.
Backbone
  Vector backbone: pJUMP19-Pac
  Backbone manufacturer: Backbone derived from SEVA.
  Vector type: Bacterial Expression, Synthetic Biology
Growth in bacteria
  Bacterial resistance: Ampicillin, 100 μg/mL
  Growth temperature: 37°C
  Growth strain: JM109
  Copy number: Low Copy
Gene/Insert
  Gene/Insert name: Part Ptac_P
  Species: Synthetic
  Mutation: None
  Cloning method: Restriction Enzyme; 5′ cloning site Unknown (unknown if destroyed)
Terms and licenses: Academic/Nonprofit Terms; Industry Terms: Not Available to Industry
Depositor comments: Part based on sequence from "Marionette strains" publication (PMID:30478458 ) Please visit https://www.biorxiv.org/content/10.1101/799585v1 for bioRxiv preprint.
How to cite: pJUMP19-Ptac_P was a gift from Chris French (Addgene plasmid # 127004 ; http://n2t.net/addgene:127004 ; RRID:Addgene_127004)
