[The description below was written by a language model from this plasmid's Addgene catalogue record and pLannotate feature annotations shown in this document.]
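Description:
pJUMP19-Ptac_P is a basic promoter part ("P" position) from the Joint Universal Modular Plasmids (JUMP) synthetic-biology platform. It is carried in the pJUMP19-Pac backbone, which is derived from the SEVA vector series. The plasmid is about 3.9 kb and is maintained in E. coli under ampicillin selection, with a TEM-type bla gene driven by its own promoter and followed by the fd terminator. Replication relies on a ColE1/pMB1-family origin accompanied by the rop gene and the pBR322 bom region. This is consistent with the catalogue's low-copy designation, since Rop keeps copy number down. An incP oriT is also annotated, which in principle allows conjugative mobilisation when transfer functions are supplied in trans. A short mbeC fragment appears to be a remnant of the ColE1-type replicon region.

The payload is a synthetic Ptac part: the strong trp/lac hybrid tac promoter followed by a symmetric lac operator optimised for tight LacI binding. Transcription is therefore repressed by LacI and induced with IPTG or lactose. No lacI gene is annotated on the plasmid, so the repressor would have to come from the host or another construct. The depositor notes that the part sequence is based on the "Marionette strains" work. The part is flanked by the BioBrick prefix and suffix. Immediately downstream lie a T7 gene 10 RBS, a GFP coding sequence (annotated as yEGFP) and the lambda t0 terminator, an arrangement in which the promoter part should drive the fluorescent reporter. An rrnB T1 terminator lies on the other side of the cloning region. The plasmid serves as a source of an inducible promoter module for modular assembly of bacterial expression constructs; the record does not state the specific cloning sites used.
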