Features (pLannotate 1.2.2; 16 found; start..end, strand, type, name):
     39..60      +  misc_feature   BioBrick prefix: BioBrick prefix for parts that do not start with "ATG"
     88..116     +  promoter       tac promoter: strong E. coli promoter; hybrid between the trp and lac UV5 promoters
    122..141     +  protein_bind   lac operator (symmetric): The lac repressor binds to the lac operator to inhibit transcription in E. coli. This inhibition can be relieved by adding lactose or isopropyl-β-D-thiogalactopyranoside (IPTG). The symmetric lac operator was optimized for tight binding of lac repressor. lac repressor encoded by lacI
    166..186     +  misc_feature   BioBrick suffix: universal suffix for all parts
    214..234     +  RBS            RBS: efficient ribosome binding site from bacteriophage T7 gene 10 (Olins and Rangwala, 1989)
    242..961     +  CDS            yEGFP: yEGFP is a fluorescent protein published in 1997.
   1001..1095    +  terminator     lambda t0 terminator: transcription terminator from phage lambda
   1168..1259    +  promoter       AmpR promoter: bla
   1260..2117    +  CDS            bla: BLAT_ECOLX - Experimental evidence at protein level: Swiss-Prot protein existence level 1. TEM-type are the most prevalent beta-lactamases in enterobacteria; they hydrolyze the beta-lactam bond in susceptible beta-lactam antibiotics, thus conferring resistance to penicillins and cephalosporins. TEM-3 and TEM-4 are capable of hydrolyzing cefotaxime and ceftazidime. TEM-5 is capable of hydrolyzing ceftazidime. TEM-6 is capable of hydrolyzing ceftazidime and aztreonam. TEM-8/CAZ-2, TEM- 16/CAZ-7 and TEM-24/CAZ-6 are markedly active against ceftazidime. IRT- 4 shows resistance to beta-lactamase in
   2124..2163    +  terminator     fd terminator: central terminator from bacteriophage fd (Otsuka and Kunisawa, 1982)
   2310..2418    +  oriT           oriT: incP origin of transfer
   2454..3042    +  rep_origin     ori: high-copy-number ColE1/pMB1/pBR322/pUC origin of replication
   3228..3368    -  misc_feature   bom: basis of mobility region from pBR322
   3470..3661    -  CDS            rop: Rop protein, which maintains plasmids at low copy number; rop
   3702..3812    +  CDS            mbeC (fragment): MBEC_ECOLX - Experimental evidence at protein level: Swiss-Prot protein existence level 1. Required for efficient mobilization of ColE1 plasmid and is thus essential to promote the specific transfer of the plasmid during conjugation. Probably functions by inducing DNA bending, helping the MbeA relaxase to melt the DNA around the nic site and cleave the phosphodiester bond. Binds specifically double-stranded DNA (dsDNA) containing the ColE1 oriT but does not recognize the inverted repeat (IR). From Escherichia coli.
   3841..3927    -  terminator     rrnB T1 terminator: Escherichia coli rrnB; transcription terminator T1 from the E. coli rrnB gene
>Addgene plasmid #127004 | pJUMP19-Ptac_P | addgene full sequence | sequence record 248172 | Addgene NGS Result
TTAATTAAGGAGTTTTGCAGGTGCACCTGCTTTTCGCTGAATTCGCGGCCGCTTCTAGAGGGTCTGCGAT
GTTTGGTCTCTGGAGTGTTGACAATTAATCATCGGCTCGTATAATGTGTGGAATTGTGAGCGCTCACAAT
TTACTTGAGACCTTTCATCGCGACCTACTAGTAGCGGCCGCTGCAGGGAGTAACTTCTGACTGAGTTGCA
TACTTGTTTAACTTTAAGAAGGAGATATACAATGGTAGCCCGTAAAGGAGAAGAACTTTTCACTGGAGTT
GTCCCAATTCTTGTTGAATTAGATGGTGATGTTAATGGGCACAAATTTTCTGTCAGTGGAGAGGGTGAAG
GTGATGCAACATACGGAAAACTTACCCTTAAATTTATTTGCACTACTGGAAAACTACCTGTTCCATGGCC
AACACTTGTCACTACTTTCGGTTATGGTGTTCAATGCTTTGCGAGATACCCAGATCATATGAAACAGCAT
GACTTTTTCAAGAGTGCCATGCCCGAAGGTTATGTACAGGAAAGAACTATATTTTTCAAAGATGACGGGA
ACTACAAGACACGTGCTGAAGTCAAGTTTGAAGGTGATACCCTTGTTAATAGAATCGAGTTAAAAGGTAT
TGATTTTAAAGAAGATGGAAACATTCTTGGACACAAATTGGAATACAACTATAACTCACACAATGTATAC
ATCATGGCAGACAAACAAAAGAATGGAATCAAAGTTAACTTCAAAATTAGACACAACATTGAAGATGGAA
GCGTTCAACTAGCAGACCATTATCAACAAAATACTCCAATTGGCGATGGCCCTGTCCTTTTACCAGACAA
CCATTACCTGTCCACACAATCTGCCCTTTCGAAAGATCCCAACGAAAAGAGAGATCACATGGTCCTTCTT
GAGTTTGTAACAGCTGCTGGGATTACACATGGCATGGATGAACTATACAAAGGTTCGTAACTTCTGACTG
AGTTGCACGCTCTAGTCTTGGACTCCTGTTGATAGATCCAGTAATGACCTCAGAACTCCATCTGGATTTG
TTCAGAACGCTCGGTTGCCGCCGGGCGTTTTTTATTGGTGAGAATCCAGGGGTCCCCAATAATTACGATT
TAAATTAGTAGCCCGCCTAATGAGCGGGCTTTTTTTTAATTCCCCTATTTGTTTATTTTTCTAAATACAT
TCAAATATGTATCCGCTCATGAGACAATAACCCTGATAAATGCTTCAATAATATTGAAAAAGGAAGAGTA
TGAGCATTCAGCATTTTCGTGTGGCGCTGATTCCGTTTTTTGCGGCGTTTTGCCTGCCGGTGTTTGCGCA
TCCGGAAACCCTGGTGAAAGTGAAAGATGCGGAAGATCAACTGGGTGCGCGCGTGGGCTATATTGAACTG
GATCTGAACAGCGGCAAAATTCTGGAATCTTTTCGTCCGGAAGAACGTTTTCCGATGATGAGCACCTTTA
AAGTGCTGCTGTGCGGTGCGGTTCTGAGCCGTGTGGATGCGGGCCAGGAACAACTGGGCCGTCGTATTCA
TTATAGCCAGAACGATCTGGTGGAATATAGCCCGGTGACCGAAAAACATCTGACCGATGGCATGACCGTG
CGTGAACTGTGCAGCGCGGCGATTACCATGAGCGATAACACCGCGGCGAACCTGCTGCTGACGACCATTG
GCGGTCCGAAAGAACTGACCGCGTTTCTGCATAACATGGGCGATCATGTGACCCGTCTGGATCGTTGGGA
ACCGGAACTGAACGAAGCGATTCCGAACGATGAACGTGATACCACCATGCCGGCAGCAATGGCGACCACC
CTGCGTAAACTGCTGACGGGTGAGCTGCTGACCCTGGCAAGCCGCCAGCAACTGATTGATTGGATGGAAG
CGGATAAAGTGGCGGGTCCGCTGCTGCGTAGCGCGCTGCCGGCTGGCTGGTTTATTGCGGATAAAAGCGG
TGCGGGCGAACGTGGCAGCCGTGGCATTATTGCGGCGCTGGGCCCGGATGGTAAACCGAGCCGTATTGTG
GTGATTTATACCACCGGCAGCCAGGCGACGATGGATGAACGTAACCGTCAGATTGCGGAAATTGGCGCGA
GCCTGATTAAACATTGGTAAACCGATACAATTAAAGGCTCCTTTTGGAGCCTTTTTTTTTGGACGACCCT
TGTCCTTTTCCGCTGCATAACCCTGCTTCGGGGTCATTATAGCGATTTTTTCGGTATATCCATCCTTTTT
CGCACGATATACAGGATTTTGCCAAAGGGTTCGTGTAGACTTTCCTTGGTGTATCCAACGGCGTCAGCCG
GGCAGGATAGGTGAAGTAGGCCCACCCGCGAGCGGGTGTTCCTTCTTCACTGTCCCTTATTCGCACCTGG
CGGTGCTCAACGGGAATCCTGCTCTGCGAGGCTGGCCGTAGGCCGGCCCCGTAGAAAAGATCAAAGGATC
TTCTTGAGATCCTTTTTTTCTGCGCGTAATCTGCTGCTTGCAAACAAAAAAACCACCGCTACCAGCGGTG
GTTTGTTTGCCGGATCAAGAGCTACCAACTCTTTTTCCGAAGGTAACTGGCTTCAGCAGAGCGCAGATAC
CAAATACTGTCCTTCTAGTGTAGCCGTAGTTAGGCCACCACTTCAAGAACTCTGTAGCACCGCCTACATA
CCTCGCTCTGCTAATCCTGTTACCAGTGGCTGCTGCCAGTGGCGATAAGTCGTGTCTTACCGGGTTGGAC
TCAAGACGATAGTTACCGGATAAGGCGCAGCGGTCGGGCTGAACGGGGGGTTCGTGCACACAGCCCAGCT
TGGAGCGAACGACCTACACCGAACTGAGATACCTACAGCGTGAGCTATGAGAAAGCGCCACGCTTCCCGA
AGGGAGAAAGGCGGACAGGTATCCGGTAAGCGGCAGGGTCGGAACAGGAGAGCGCACGAGGGAGCTTCCA
GGGGGAAACGCCTGGTATCTTTATAGTCCTGTCGGGTTTCGCCACCTCTGACTTGAGCGTCGATTTTTGT
GATGCTCGTCAGGGGGGCGGAGCCTATGGAAAAACGCCAGCAACGCGGCCTTTTTACGGTTCCTGGCCTT
TTGCTGGCCTTTTGCTCACATGTTCTTTCCTGCGTTATCCCCTGATTCTGTGGATAACCGTATTACCGCC
TTTGAGTGAGCTGATACCGCTCGCCGCAGCCGAACGACCGAGCGCAGCGAGTCAGTGAGCGAGGAAGCGG
AAGAGCGCCTGATGCGGTATTTTCTCCTTACGCATCTGTGCGGTATTTCACACCGCATATGGTGCACTCT
CAGTACAATCTGCTCTGATGCCGCATAGTTAAGCCAGTATACACTCCGCTATCGCTACGTGACTGGGTCA
TGGCTGCGCCCCGACACCCGCCAACACCCGCTGACGCGCCCTGACGGGCTTGTCTGCTCCCGGCATCCGC
TTACAGACAAGCTGTGACAGTCTCCGGGAGCTGCATGTGTCAGAGGTTTTCACCGTCATCACCGAAACGC
GCGAGGCAGCTGCGGTAAAGCTCATCAGCGTGGTCGTGCAGCGATTCACAGATGTCTGCCTGTTCATCCG
CGTCCAGCTCGTTGAGTTTCTCCAGAAGCGTTAATGTCTGGCTTCTGATAAAGCGGGCCATGTTAAGGGC
GGTTTTTTCCTGTTTGGTCACTGATGCCTCCGTGTAAGGGGGATTTCTGTTCATGGGGGTAATGATACCG
ATGAAACGAGAGAGGATGCTCACGATACGGGTTACTGATGATGAACATGCCCGGTTACTGGAACGTTGTG
AGGGTAAACAACTGGCGGTATGGATGCGGCGGGGGCGCGCCCAGCTGTCTAGGGCGGCGGATTTGTCCTA
CTCAGGAGAGCGTTCACCGACAAACAACAGATAAAACGAAAGGCCCAGTCTTTCGACTGAGCCTTTCGTT
TTATTTGATGCCT
